Addgene plasmid #193250: pMV361_MjTyrRS
Purpose: Expresses the M. jannaschii tyrosyl-tRNA synthetase (MjTyrRS)
Depositing lab: Peter Schultz & Jessica Seeliger. Depositing organization: Scripps California (The Scripps Research Institute). Publication: A Screen for Protein-Protein Interactions in Live Mycobacteria Reveals a Functional Link between the Virulence-Associated Lipid Transporter LprG and the Mycolyltransferase Antigen 85A. Touchette MH, Van Vlack ER, Bai L, Kim J, Cognetta AB 3rd, Previti ML, Backus KM, Martin DW, Cravatt BF, Seeliger JC. ACS Infect Dis. 2017 May 12;3(5):336-348. doi: 10.1021/acsinfecdis.6b00179. Epub 2017 Mar 21. PubMed 28276676.
Backbone
  Vector backbone: pMV361
  Vector type: Bacterial Expression
Growth in bacteria
  Bacterial resistance: Kanamycin, 50 μg/mL
  Growth temperature: 37°C
  Growth strain: DH5alpha
  Copy number: Low Copy
Gene/Insert
  Gene/Insert name: MjTyrRS
  Species: M. jannaschii
  Promoter: hsp60
  Cloning method: Ligation Independent Cloning
  Sequencing primers: 5′ cGGTGACCACAACGCG
Resource information
  A portion of this plasmid was derived from a plasmid made by: Subcloned from pEVOL-pBpF (Addgene # 31190)
Terms and licenses: Academic/Nonprofit Terms; Industry Terms: Not Available to Industry
Depositor comments: Plasmid was originally reported by the Peter Schultz lab in Wang, Schultz et al. PLoS One 2010, doi: 10.1371/journal.pone.0009354. Please see associated publication Ganapathy, Seeliger et al. for full details regarding any additional cloning that was performed.
How to cite: pMV361_MjTyrRS was a gift from Peter Schultz & Jessica Seeliger (Addgene plasmid # 193250 ; http://n2t.net/addgene:193250 ; RRID:Addgene_193250)
