[The description below was written by a language model from this plasmid's Addgene catalogue record and pLannotate feature annotations shown in this document.]
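Description:
pMV361_MjTyrRS is a 5.4 kb bacterial expression plasmid built on pMV361, an E. coli–mycobacteria shuttle backbone of the integrating type. The feature table shows a ColE1/pMB1-family origin for propagation in E. coli (the catalogue lists it as low copy, although the origin annotation describes a high-copy family) and a Tn903-derived aph(3')-Ia kanamycin resistance gene, with a short remnant of the adjacent transposase sequence. No mycobacterial replication origin is annotated. Instead, the plasmid carries the mycobacteriophage L5 integrase gene plus a fragment of the neighbouring phage gene 32. The integrase mediates site-specific recombination into the host chromosome, which in this kind of vector gives stable single-copy maintenance in mycobacteria. The phage attachment site that would normally accompany it is not separately annotated in the table.

The payload is the tyrosyl-tRNA synthetase from the archaeon Methanocaldococcus (Methanococcus) jannaschii, recorded as being driven by the hsp60 promoter, a strong promoter commonly used in mycobacteria. The promoter itself is not annotated but would lie upstream of the coding sequence, which is followed by the E. coli rrnB T1 terminator. The insert was subcloned from pEVOL-pBpF, a plasmid name associated with a synthetase evolved to charge p-benzoylphenylalanine, but the record does not list any mutations relative to the wild-type enzyme, and no partner suppressor tRNA is annotated on this construct. MjTyrRS is widely used as an orthogonal synthetase for genetic code expansion in bacteria. The associated publication concerns screening for protein–protein interactions in live mycobacteria, consistent with use in site-specific unnatural amino acid incorporation for photocrosslinking, presumably alongside a separately supplied tRNA and target gene.
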