Features (pLannotate 1.2.2; 8 found; start..end, strand, type, name):
    414..1328    +  CDS            tyrS: SYY_METJA - Experimental evidence at protein level: Swiss-Prot protein existence level 1. Catalyzes the attachment of tyrosine to tRNA(Tyr) in a two- step reaction: tyrosine is first activated by ATP to form Tyr-AMP and then transferred to the acceptor end of tRNA(Tyr). From Methanocaldococcus jannaschii (strain ATCC 43067 / DSM 2661 / JAL-1 / JCM 10045 / NBRC 100440) (Methanococcus jannaschii).
   1384..1430    +  terminator     rrnB T1 terminator: transcription terminator T1 from the E. coli rrnB gene
   1591..2406    +  CDS            KanR: aminoglycoside phosphotransferase; aph(3')-Ia; confers resistance to kanamycin in bacteria or G418 (Geneticin®) in eukaryotes
   2547..2690    +  CDS            TRA2_ECOLX (fragment): Protein predicted: Swiss-Prot protein existence level 4. Required for transposition of transposon Tn903. From Escherichia coli.
   2737..3325    +  rep_origin     ori: high-copy-number ColE1/pMB1/pBR322/pUC origin of replication
   3493..3521    +  misc_feature   MCS (fragment): pUC18/19 multiple cloning site
   4081..5193    +  CDS            33: VINT_BPML5 - Also known as int. Protein inferred from homology: Swiss-Prot protein existence level 3. Integrase is necessary for integration of the phage into the host genome by site-specific recombination. From Mycobacterium phage L5 (Mycobacteriophage L5).
   5255..5359    -  CDS            32 (fragment): VG32_BPML5 - Protein predicted: Swiss-Prot protein existence level 4. From Mycobacterium phage L5 (Mycobacteriophage L5).
>Addgene plasmid #193250 | pMV361_MjTyrRS | addgene full sequence | sequence record 383874 | Addgene NGS Result
CTAGACGGTGACCACAACGCGCCCGCTTTGATCGGGGACGTCTGCGGCCGACCATTTACGGGTCTTGTTG
TCGTTGGCGGTCATGGGCCGAACATACTCACCCGGATCGGAGGGCCGAGGACAAGGTCGAACGAGGGGCA
TGACCCGGTGCGGGGCTTCTTGCACTCGGCATAGGCGAGTGCTAAGAATAACGTTGGCACTCGCGACCGG
TGAGTGCTAGGTCGGGACGGTGAGGCCAGGCCCGTCGTCGCAGCGAGTGGCAGCGAGGACAACTTGAGCC
GTCCGTCGCGGGCACTGCGCCCGGCCAGCGTAAGTAGCGGGGTTGCCGTCACCCGGTGACCCCCGTTTCA
TCCCCGATCCGGAGGAATCACTTCGCAATGGCCAAGACAATTGCGGATCCAGCTGCAGAATTCGACGAAT
TTGAAATGATAAAGAGAAACACATCTGAAATTATCAGCGAGGAAGAGTTAAGAGAGGTTTTAAAAAAAGA
TGAAAAATCTGCTGGTATAGGTTTTGAACCAAGTGGTAAAATACATTTAGGGCATTATCTCCAAATAAAA
AAGATGATTGATTTACAAAATGCTGGATTTGATATAATTATATTGTTGGCTGATTTACACGCCTATTTAA
ACCAGAAAGGAGAGTTGGATGAGATTAGAAAAATAGGAGATTATAACAAAAAAGTTTTTGAAGCAATGGG
GTTAAAGGCAAAATATCTTTATGGAAGTCCTTTCCAGCTTGATAAGGATTATACACTGAATGTCTATAGA
TTGGCTTTAAAAACTACCTTAAAAAGAGCAAGAAGGAGTATGGAACTTATAGCAAGAGAGGATGAAAATC
CAAAGGTTGCTGAAGTTATCTATCCAATAATGCAGGTTAATACGAGTCATTATCTGGGCGTTGATGTTGC
AGTTGGAGGGATGGAGCAGAGAAAAATACACATGTTAGCAAGGGAGCTTTTACCAAAAAAGGTTGTTTGT
ATTCACAACCCTGTCTTAACGGGTTTGGATGGAGAAGGAAAGATGAGTTCTTCAAAAGGGAATTTTATAG
CTGTTGATGACTCTCCAGAAGAGATTAGGGCTAAGATAAAGAAAGCATACTGCCCAGCTGGAGTTGTTGA
AGGAAATCCAATAATGGAGATAGCTAAATACTTCCTTGAATATCCTTTAACCATAAAAAGGCCAGAAAAA
TTTGGTGGAGATTTGACAGTTAATAGCTATGAGGAGTTAGAGAGTTTATTTAAAAATAAGGAATTGCATC
CAATGGATTTAAAAAATGCTGTAGCTGAAGAACTTATAAAGATTTTAGAGCCAATTAGAAAGAGATTATA
AAAGCTTATCGATGTCGACGTAGTTAACTAGCGTACGATCGACTGCCAGGCATCAAATAAAACGAAAGGC
TCAGTCGAAAGACTGGGCCTTTCGTTTTATGCCATCATGGCCGCGGTGATCAGCTAGCCACCTGACGTCG
GGGGGGGGGGAAAGCCACGTTGTGTCTCAAAATCTCTGATGTTACATTGCACAAGATAAAAATATATCAT
CATGAACAATAAAACTGTCTGCTTACATAAACAGTAATACAAGGGGTGTTATGAGCCATATTCAACGGGA
AACGTCTTGCTCGAGGCCGCGATTAAATTCCAACATGGATGCTGATTTATATGGGTATAAATGGGCTCGC
GATAATGTCGGGCAATCAGGTGCGACAATCTATCGCTTGTATGGGAAGCCCCATGCGCCAGAGTTGTTTC
TGAAACATGGCAAAGGTAGCGTTGCCAATGATGTTACAGATGAGATGGTCAGACTAAACTGGCTGACGGA
ATTTATGCCTCTTCCGACCATCAAGCATTTTATCCGTACTCCTGATGATGCATGGTTACTCACCACTGCG
ATCCCCGGGAAAACAGCATTCCAGGTATTAGAAGAATATCCTGATTCAGGTGAAAATATTGTTGATGCGC
TGGCAGTGTTCCTGCGCCGGTTGCATTCGATTCCTGTTTGTAATTGTCCTTTTAACAGCGATCGCGTATT
TCGTCTCGCTCAGGCGCAATCACGAATGAATAACGGTTTGGTTGATGCGAGTGATTTTGATGACGAGCGT
AATGGCTGGCCTGTTGAACAAGTCTGGAAAGAAATGCATAATCTTTTGCCATTCTCACCGGATTCAGTCG
TCACTCATGGTGATTTCTCACTTGATAACCTTATTTTTGACGAGGGGAAATTAATAGGTTGTATTGATGT
TGGACGAGTCGGAATCGCAGACCGATACCAGGATCTTGCCATCCTATGGAACTGCCTCGGTGAGTTTTCT
CCTTCATTACAGAAACGGCTTTTTCAAAAATATGGTATTGATAATCCTGATATGAATAAATTGCAGTTTC
ATTTGATGCTCGATGAGTTTTTCTAATCAGAATTGGTTAATTGGTTGTAACACTGGCAGAGCATTACGCT
GACTTGACGGGACGGCGGCTTTGTTGAATAAATCGAACTTTTGCTGAGTTGAAGGATCAGATCACGCATC
TTCCCGACAACGCAGACCGTTCCGTGGCAAAGCAAAAGTTCAAAATCACCAACTGGTCCACCTACAACAA
AGCTCTCACCAACCGTGGCTCCCTCACTTTCTGGCTGGATGATGGGGCGATTCAGGCCTGGTATGAGTCA
GCAACACCTTCTTCACGAGGCAGACCTCACTAGTTCCATGAGCGTCAGACCCCGTAGAAAAGATCAAAGG
ATCTTCTTGAGATCCTTTTTTTCTGCGCGTAATCTGCTGCTTGCAAACAAAAAAACCACCGCTACCAGCG
GTGGTTTGTTTGCCGGATCAAGAGCTACCAACTCTTTTTCCGAAGGTAACTGGCTTCAGCAGAGCGCAGA
TACCAAATACTGTCCTTCTAGTGTAGCCGTAGTTAGGCCACCACTTCAAGAACTCTGTAGCACCGCCTAC
ATACCTCGCTCTGCTAATCCTGTTACCAGTGGCTGCTGCCAGTGGCGATAAGTCGTGTCTTACCGGGTTG
GACTCAAGACGATAGTTACCGGATAAGGCGCAGCGGTCGGGCTGAACGGGGGGTTCGTGCACACAGCCCA
GCTTGGAGCGAACGACCTACACCGAACTGAGATACCTACAGCGTGAGCTATGAGAAAGCGCCACGCTTCC
CGAGGGGAGAAAGGCGGACAGGTATCCGGTAAGCGGCAGGGTCGGAACAGGAGAGCGCACGAGGGAGCTT
CCAGGGGGAAACGCCTGGTATCTTTATAGTCCTGTCGGGTTTCGCCACCTCTGACTTGAGCGTCGATTTT
TGTGATGCTCGTCAGGGGGGCGGAGCCTATGGAAAAACGCCAGCAACGCGGCCTTTTTACGGTTCCTGGC
CTTTTGCTGGCCTTTTGCTCACATGTTCTTTCCTGCGTTATCCCCTGATTCTGTGGATAACCGTATTACC
GCCTTTGAGTGAGCTGATACCGCTCGCCGCAGCCGAACGACCGAGCGCAACGCGTGCGGCCGCGGTACCC
GGGGATCCTCTAGAGTCGACCACCAAGGGCACCATCTCTGCTTGGGCCACCCCGTTGGCCGCAGCCAGCT
CGCTGAGAGCCGTGAACGACAGGGCGAACGCCAGCCCGCCGACGGCGAGGGTTCCGACCGCTGCAACTCC
CGGTGCAACCTTGTCCCGGTCTATTCTCTTCACTGCACCAGCTCCAATCTGGTGTGAATGCCCCTCGTCT
GTTCGCGCAGGCGGGGGGCTCTATTCGTTTGTCAGCATCGAAAGTAGCCAGATCAGGGATGCGTTGCAAC
CGCGTATGCCCAGGTCAGAAGAGTCGCACAAGAGTTGCAGACCCCTGGAAAGAAAAATGGCCAGAGGGCG
AAAACACCCTCTGACCAGCGGAGCGGGCGACGGGAATCGAACCCGCGTAGCTAGTTTGGAAGAATGGGTG
TCTGCCGACCACATATGGGCCGGTCAAGATAGGTTTTTACCCCCTCTCGGCTGCATCCTCTAAGTGGAAA
GAAATTGCAGGTCGTAGAAGCGCGTTGAAGCCTGAGAGTTGCACAGGAGTTGCAACCCGGTAGCCTTGTT
CACGACGAGAGGAGACCTAGTTGGCACGTCGCGGATGGGGATCGCTGAAGACTCAGCGCAGCGGGAGGAT
CCAAGCCTCATACGTCAACCCGCAGGACGGTGTGAGGTACTACGCGCTGCAGACCTACGACAACAAGATG
GACGCCGAAGCCTGGCTCGCGGGCGAGAAGCGGCTCATCGAGATGGAGACCTGGACCCCTCCACAGGACC
GGGCGAAGAAGGCAGCCGCCAGCGCCATCACGCTGGAGGAGTACACCCGGAAGTGGCTCGTGGAGCGCGA
CCTCGCAGACGGCACCAGGGATCTGTACAGCGGGCACGCGGAGCGCCGCATCTACCCGGTGCTAGGTGAA
GTGGCGGTCACAGAGATGACGCCAGCTCTGGTGCGTGCGTGGTGGGCCGGGATGGGTAGGAAGCACCCGA
CTGCCCGCCGGCATGCCTACAACGTCCTCCGGGCGGTGATGAACACAGCGGTCGAGGACAAGCTGATCGC
AGAGAACCCGTGCCGGATCGAGCAGAAGGCAGCCGATGAGCGCGACGTAGAGGCGCTGACGCCTGAGGAG
CTGGACATCGTCGCCGCTGAGATCTTCGAGCACTACCGGATCGCGGCATACATCCTGGCGTGGACGAGCC
TCCGGTTCGGAGAGCTGATCGAGCTTCGCCGCAAGGACATCGTGGACGACGGCATGACGATGAAGCTCCG
GGTGCGCCGTGGCGCTTCCCGCGTGGGGAACAAGATCGTCGTTGGCAACGCCAAGACCGTCCGGTCGAAG
CGTCCTGTGACGGTTCCGCCTCACGTCGCGGAGATGATCCGAGCGCACATGAAGGACCGTACGAAGATGA
ACAAGGGCCCCGAGGCATTCCTGGTGACCACGACGCAGGGCAACCGGCTGTCGAAGTCCGCGTTCACCAA
GTCGCTGAAGCGTGGCTACGCCAAGATCGGTCGGCCGGAACTCCGCATCCACGACCTCCGCGCTGTCGGC
GCTACGTTCGCCGCTCAGGCAGGTGCGACGACCAAGGAGCTGATGGCCCGTCTCGGTCACACGACTCCTA
GGATGGCGATGAAGTACCAGATGGCGTCTGAGGCCCGCGACGAGGCTATCGCTGAGGCGATGTCCAAGCT
GGCCAAGACCTCCTGAAACGCAAAAAGCCCCCCTCCCAAGGACACTGAGTCCTAAAGAGGGGGGTTTCTT
GTCAGTACGCGAAGAACCACGCCTGGCCGCGAGCGCCAGCACCGCCGCTCTGTGCGGAGACCTGGGCACC
AGCCCCGCCGCCGCCAGGAGCATTGCCGTTCCCGCCAGAAAT
